>Addgene plasmid #179460 | pAAV-EF1a-DIO-JEDI-2P-WPRE | addgene full sequence | sequence record 353674 | Addgene NGS Result
ACTCTCATGAGAACATCAACAAGGAAGAAGAGTGCTATAGCCAGGGAAACACCTTCAAGAATCTCTCTAA
TGCCTCTTTTCTTCTCACTGATGGCCAGATCCACAATCACCACTATGATGTCTACAATGATAAGCACAAC
TCCAAATACTCTGAATCCAAATGACATCACAAACGGGGAAATTTTTCTCCTAATGGTATTGGAACAGCTG
TCTTGTTCATTACCCTCATCACGACCATCATCAATCTTTATCGTGGGCTCATCTGCTGTTGGAGAGCTCG
AAGTTTTAGTGAGCTCTGACCCCTGTTCATACCTCACAGTCGTCTCCATGGTGGCGGTAGCTAGCATAAC
TTCGTATAAAGTATCCTATACGAAGTTATTTGCCTTAACCCAGAAATTATCACTGTTATTCTTTAGAATG
GTGCAAAGAATAACTTCGTATAATGTATGCTATACGAAGTTATGAATTCGATATCAAGCTTATCGATAAT
CAACCTCTGGATTACAAAATTTGTGAAAGATTGACTGGTATTCTTAACTATGTTGCTCCTTTTACGCTAT
GTGGATACGCTGCTTTAATGCCTTTGTATCATGCTATTGCTTCCCGTATGGCTTTCATTTTCTCCTCCTT
GTATAAATCCTGGTTGCTGTCTCTTTATGAGGAGTTGTGGCCCGTTGTCAGGCAACGTGGCGTGGTGTGC
ACTGTGTTTGCTGACGCAACCCCCACTGGTTGGGGCATTGCCACCACCTGTCAGCTCCTTTCCGGGACTT
TCGCTTTCCCCCTCCCTATTGCCACGGCGGAACTCATCGCCGCCTGCCTTGCCCGCTGCTGGACAGGGGC
TCGGCTGTTGGGCACTGACAATTCCGTGGTGTTGTCGGGGAAATCATCGTCCTTTCCTTGGCTGCTCGCC
TATGTTGCCACCTGGATTCTGCGCGGGACGTCCTTCTGCTACGTCCCTTCGGCCCTCAATCCAGCGGACC
TTCCTTCCCGCGGCCTGCTGCCGGCTCTGCGGCCTCTTCCGCGTCTTCGCCTTCGCCCTCAGACGAGTCG
GATCTCCCTTTGGGCCGCCTCCCCGCATCGATACCGAGCGCTGCTCGAGAGATCTACGGGTGGCATCCCT
GTGACCCCTCCCCAGTGCCTCTCCTGGCCCTGGAAGTTGCCACTCCAGTGCCCACCAGCCTTGTCCTAAT
AAAATTAAGTTGCATCATTTTGTCTGACTAGGTGTCCTTCTATAATATTATGGGGTGGAGGGGGGTGGTA
TGGAGCAAGGGGCAAGTTGGGAAGACAACCTGTAGGGCCTGCGGGGTCTATTGGGAACCAAGCTGGAGTG
CAGTGGCACAATCTTGGCTCACTGCAATCTCCGCCTCCTGGGTTCAAGCGATTCTCCTGCCTCAGCCTCC
CGAGTTGTTGGGATTCCAGGCATGCATGACCAGGCTCAGCTAATTTTTGTTTTTTTGGTAGAGACGGGGT
TTCACCATATTGGCCAGGCTGGTCTCCAACTCCTAATCTCAGGTGATCTACCCACCTTGGCCTCCCAAAT
TGCTGGGATTACAGGCGTGAACCACTGCTCCCTTCCCTGTCCTTCTGATTTTGTAGGTAACCACGTGCGG
ACCGAGCGGCCGCAGGAACCCCTAGTGATGGAGTTGGCCACTCCCTCTCTGCGCGCTCGCTCGCTCACTG
AGGCCGGGCGACCAAAGGTCGCCCGACGCCCGGGCTTTGCCCGGGCGGCCTCAGTGAGCGAGCGAGCGCG
CAGCTGCCTGCAGGGGCGCCTGATGCGGTATTTTCTCCTTACGCATCTGTGCGGTATTTCACACCGCATA
[95 nt withheld, positions 1821-1915]
T
[46 nt withheld, positions 1917-1962]
C
[141 nt withheld, positions 1964-2104]
CCTTTGACGTTGGAGTCCACGTTCTTT
[37 nt withheld, positions 2132-2168]
ACTCTATCTCGGGCTATTCTTTTGATTTATAAGGGATTTTGCCGATTTCGGTCTATTGGTTAAAAAATGA
GCTGATTTAACAAAAATTTAACGCGAATTTTAACAAAATATTAACGTTTACAATTTTATGGTGCACTCTC
AGTACAATCTGCTCTGATGCCGCATAGTTAAGCCAGCCCCGACACCCGCCAACACCCGCTGACGCGCCCT
GACGGGCTTGTCTGCTCCCGGCATCCGCTTACAGACAAGCTGTGACCGTCTCCGGGAGCTGCATGTGTCA
GAGGTTTTCACCGTCATCACCGAAACGCGCGAGACGAAAGGGCCTCGTGATACGCCTATTTTTATAGGTT
AATGTCATGATAATAATGGTTTCTTAGACGTCAGGTGGCACTTTTCGGGGAAATGTGCGCGGAACCCCTA
TTTGTTTATTTTTCTAAATACATTCAAATATGTATCCGCTCATGAGACAATAACCCTGATAAATGCTTCA
ATAATATTGAAAAAGGAAGAGTATGAGTATTCAACATTTCCGTGTCGCCCTTATTCCCTTTTTTGCGGCA
TTTTGCCTTCCTGTTTTTGCTCACCCAGAAACGCTGGTGAAAGTAAAAGATGCTGAAGATCAGTTGGGTG
CACGAGTGGGTTACATCGAACTGGATCTCAACAGCGGTAAGATCCTTGAGAGTTTTCGCCCCGAAGAACG
TTTTCCAATGATGAGCACTTTTAAAGTTCTGCTATGTGGCGCGGTATTATCCCGTATTGACGCCGGGCAA
GAGCAACTCGGTCGCCGCATACACTATTCTCAGAATGACTTGGTTGAGTACTCACCAGTCACAGAAAAGC
ATCTTACGGATGGCATGACAGTAAGAGAATTATGCAGTGCTGCCATAACCATGAGTGATAACACTGCGGC
CAACTTACTTCTGACAACGATCGGAGGACCGAAGGAGCTAACCGCTTTTTTGCACAACATGGGGGATCAT
GTAACTCGCCTTGATCGTTGGGAACCGGAGCTGAATGAAGCCATACCAAACGACGAGCGTGACACCACGA
TGCCTGTAGCAATGGCAACAACGTTGCGCAAACTATTAACTGGCGAACTACTTACTCTAGCTTCCCGGCA
ACAATTAATAGACTGGATGGAGGCGGATAAAGTTGCAGGACCACTTCTGCGCTCGGCCCTTCCGGCTGGC
TGGTTTATTGCTGATAAATCTGGAGCCGGTGAGCGTGGGTCTCGCGGTATCATTGCAGCACTGGGGCCAG
ATGGTAAGCCCTCCCGTATCGTAGTTATCTACACGACGGGGAGTCAGGCAACTATGGATGAACGAAATAG
ACAGATCGCTGAGATAGGTGCCTCACTGATTAAGCATTGGTAACTGTCAGACCAAGTTTACTCATATATA
CTTTAGATTGATTTAAAACTTCATTTTTAATTTAAAAGGATCTAGGTGAAGATCCTTTTTGATAATCTCA
TGACCAAAATCCCTTAACGTGAGTTTTCGTTCCACTGAGCGTCAGACCCCGTAGAAAAGATCAAAGGATC
TTCTTGAGATCCTTTTTTTCTGCGCGTAATCTGCTGCTTGCAAACAAAAAAACCACCGCTACCAGCGGTG
GTTTGTTTGCCGGATCAAGAGCTACCAACTCTTTTTCCGAAGGTAACTGGCTTCAGCAGAGCGCAGATAC
CAAATACTGTTCTTCTAGTGTAGCCGTAGTTAGGCCACCACTTCAAGAACTCTGTAGCACCGCCTACATA
CCTCGCTCTGCTAATCCTGTTACCAGTGGCTGCTGCCAGTGGCGATAAGTCGTGTCTTACCGGGTTGGAC
TCAAGACGATAGTTACCGGATAAGGCGCAGCGGTCGGGCTGAACGGGGGGTTCGTGCACACAGCCCAGCT
TGGAGCGAACGACCTACACCGAACTGAGATACCTACAGCGTGAGCTATGAGAAAGCGCCACGCTTCCCGA
AGGGAGAAAGGCGGACAGGTATCCGGTAAGCGGCAGGGTCGGAACAGGAGAGCGCACGAGGGAGCTTCCA
GGGGGAAACGCCTGGTATCTTTATAGTCCTGTCGGGTTTCGCCACCTCTGACTTGAGCGTCGATTTTTGT
GATGCTCGTCAGGGGGGCGGAGCCTATGGAAAAACGCCAGCAACGCGGCCTTTTTACGGTTCCTGGCCTT
TTGCTGGCCTTTTGCTCACATGTCCTGCAGGCAGCTGCGCGCTCGCTCGCTCACTGAGGCCGCCCGGGCG
TCGGGCGACCTTTGGTCGCCCGGCCTCAGTGAGCGAGCGAGCGCGCAGAGAGGGAGTGGCCAACTCCATC
ACTAGGGGTTCCTGCGGCCGCACGCGTAAGCTTTGCAAAGATGGATAAAGTTTTAAACAGAGAGGAATCT
TTGCAGCTAATGGACCTTCTAGGTCTTGAAAGGAGTGGGAATTGGCTCCGGTGCCCGTCAGTGGGCAGAG
CGCACATCGCCCACAGTCCCCGAGAAGTTGGGGGGAGGGGTCGGCAATTGAACCGGTGCCTAGAGAAGGT
GGCGCGGGGTAAACTGGGAAAGTGATGTCGTGTACTGGCTCCGCCTTTTTCCCGAGGGTGGGGGAGAACC
GTATATAAGTGCAGTAGTCGCCGTGAACGTTCTTTTTCGCAACGGGTTTGCCGCCAGAACACAGGTAAGT
GCCGTGTGTGGTTCCCGCGGGCCTGGCCTCTTTACGGGTTATGGCCCTTGCGTGCCTTGAATTACTTCCA
CCTGGCTGCAGTACGTGATTCTTGATCCCGAGCTTCGGGTTGGAAGTGGGTGGGAGAGTTCGAGGCCTTG
CGCTTAAGGAGCCCCTTCGCCTCGTGCTTGAGTTGAGGCCTGGCCTGGGCGCTGGGGCCGCCGCGTGCGA
ATCTGGTGGCACCTTCGCGCCTGTCTCGCTGCTTTCGATAAGTCTCTAGCCATTTAAAATTTTTGATGAC
CTGCTGCGACGCTTTTTTTCTGGCAAGATAGTCTTGTAAATGCGGGCCAAGATCTGCACACTGGTATTTC
GGTTTTTGGGGCCGCGGGCGGCGACGGGGCCCGTGCGTCCCAGCGCACATGTTCGGCGAGGCGGGGCCTG
CGAGCGCGGCCACCGAGAATCGGACGGGGGTAGTCTCAAGCTGGCCGGCCTGCTCTGGTGCCTGGCCTCG
CGCCGCCGTGTATCGCCCCGCCCTGGGCGGCAAGGCTGGCCCGGTCGGCACCAGTTGCGTGAGCGGAAAG
ATGGCCGCTTCCCGGCCCTGCTGCAGGGAGCTCAAAATGGAGGACGCGGCGCTCGGGAGAGCGGGCGGGT
GAGTCACCCACACAAAGGAAAAGGGCCTTTCCGTCCTCAGCCGTCGCTTCATGTGACTCCACGGAGTACC
GGGCGCCGTCCAGGCACCTCGATTAGTTCTCGAGCTTTTGGAGTACGTCGTCTTTAGGTTGGGGGGAGGG
GTTTTATGCGATGGAGTTTCCCCACACTGAGTGGGTGGAGACTGAAGTTAGGCCAGCTTGGCACTTGATG
TAATTCTCCTTGGAATTTGCCCTTTTTGAGTTTGGATCTTGGTTCATTCTCAAGCCTCAGACAGTGGTTC
AAAGTTTTTTTCTTCCATTTCAGGTGTCGTGAGGTACCGGATCCTCTAGAGTCGACTCCGGAATAACTTC
GTATAGGATACTTTATACGAAGTTATGCAGAATGGTAGCTGGATTGTAGCTGCTATTAGCAATATGAAAC
CTCTTAATAACTTCGTATAGCATACATTATACGAAGTTATGGCGCGCCCTATTACTTGTACATCATTAGG
TTACCACTTCAAGTTGTTTCTTCTGTGAAGCCAGGCGAAATATTCTTATTAAGATAACAATTTTCAGAAC
TCGAAGAAGAGTAACCATGTGCGGCATCTGATCTGTATCATATTCCAGTTTATGCCCCAGAATGTTGCCA
TCTTCTTTAAAATCGGTGCCTTTCAGTTCAATGCGGTTCACCAGGGTATCGCCTTCAAATTTCACCACCG
CGCGGGTTTTATATTTGCCATCATCTTTAAAGCTAATGGTGCGTTCCTGCACATAGCCTTCCGGCATCGC
GCTTTTAAAAAAATCATGGCGTTTCATATGATCCGGATAGCGGCTAAAGCACTGCACGCCATAGGTTAAG
GTGGTCACCAGGGTCGGCCACGGCACCGGTAGTTTGCCGGTGGTGCAAATAAATTTCAGGGTCAGTTTGC
CAATGGTCGCATCGCCTTCGCCTTCGCCGCGCACGCTAAATTTATGGCCGTTCACATCGCCATCCAGTTC
CACCAGAATCGGCACCACGCCGGTAAACAGTTCTTCGCCCTGGCTCGCGCTGCCGCCGGTGCCGCCATAC
AGTTCATCCATGCCGTGTGTAATGCCCGCTGCGGTCACAAATTCCAGCAGCACCATGTGATCGCGTTTTT
CGTTCGGATCTTTGCTCAGCACGGTCTGGTGGCTCAGATAATGGTTATCCGGCAGCAGCACCGGGCCATC
GCCAATCGGGGTGTTCTGCTGATAATGATCCGCCAGCTGCACGCTGCCATCTTCCACGTTATGGCGCACG
GTAAAGTTCGCTTTAATGCCGTTTTTCTGTTTATCCGCGGTAATATACACGTTCTCGCTGTTAAAGGCAG
CAAGGTCAGAGAAGGAGTAGGTCATATTAATTAGCAGAGTGCCCACTACTATGACTGCATCCAAAGTAAC
CAGTTTGGACCGGAAATAGTTCTTGAAGCCTTCAACAAAC
Features (pLannotate 1.2.2; 23 found; start..end, strand, type, name):
    346..379     -  protein_bind   lox2272: Cre-mediated recombination occurs in the 8-bp core sequence (GGATACTT). lox2272 sites are compatible with each other, but incompatible with loxP or loxN sites (Lee and Saito, 1988). Cre recombinase
    380..429     -  intron         β-globin intron (fragment): internally truncated intron from human β-globin
    430..463     -  protein_bind   loxP: Cre-mediated recombination occurs in the 8-bp core sequence (GCATACAT). Cre recombinase
    464..488     +  misc_feature   MCS (fragment): pBluescript multiple cloning site
    488..1076    +  misc_feature   WPRE: woodchuck hepatitis virus posttranscriptional regulatory element
   1108..1584    +  polyA_signal   hGH poly(A) signal: human growth hormone polyadenylation signal
   1624..1764    +  repeat_region  AAV2 ITR: inverted terminal repeat of adeno-associated virus serotype 2 inverted
   1769..1820    -  misc_feature   bom (fragment): basis of mobility region from pBR322
   1839..2294    +  rep_origin     f1 ori (sequence partly withheld): f1 bacteriophage origin of replication; arrow indicates direction of (+) strand synthesis
   2295..2344    -  misc_feature   bom (fragment): basis of mobility region from pBR322
   2446..2481    -  CDS            rop (fragment): Rop protein, which maintains plasmids at low copy number; rop
   2576..2680    +  promoter       AmpR promoter: bla
   2681..3541    +  CDS            AmpR: β-lactamase; bla; confers resistance to ampicillin, carbenicillin, and related antibiotics
   3712..4300    +  rep_origin     ori: high-copy-number ColE1/pMB1/pBR322/pUC origin of replication
   4373..4400    +  repeat_region  AAV2 ITR (fragment): inverted terminal repeat of adeno-associated virus serotype 2 inverted
   4429..4456    +  repeat_region  AAV2 ITR (fragment): inverted terminal repeat of adeno-associated virus serotype 2 inverted
   4519..4585    +  CDS            small t antigen (fragment): SV40 (simian virus 40) small t antigen
   4592..5770    +  promoter       EF-1α promoter: strong constitutive promoter for human elongation factor EF-1α
   5777..5794    +  misc_feature   MCS (fragment): pUC18/19 multiple cloning site
   5801..5834    +  protein_bind   lox2272: Cre-mediated recombination occurs in the 8-bp core sequence (GGATACTT). lox2272 sites are compatible with each other, but incompatible with loxP or loxN sites (Lee and Saito, 1988). Cre recombinase
   5835..5884    -  intron         β-globin intron (fragment): internally truncated intron from human β-globin
   5885..5918    +  protein_bind   loxP: Cre-mediated recombination occurs in the 8-bp core sequence (GCATACAT). Cre recombinase
   6055..6774    -  CDS            cEGFP: cEGFP is a basic (constitutively fluorescent) green fluorescent protein published in 2008, derived from Aequorea victoria.
