[The description below was written by a language model from this plasmid's Addgene catalogue record and pLannotate feature annotations shown in this document.]
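Description:
pAAV-EF1a-DIO-JEDI-2P-WPRE is an AAV transfer (production) plasmid of about 6.9 kb for Cre-dependent mammalian expression of JEDI-2P, a synthetic genetically encoded voltage indicator developed for two-photon microscopy. It is built on the pAAV-EF1a-DIO backbone and is propagated in bacteria using a high-copy ColE1/pUC-type origin with ampicillin selection from the β-lactamase gene. An f1 phage origin is also present. AAV2 inverted terminal repeats flank the expression cassette, providing the cis signals for replicating and packaging the cassette into recombinant AAV particles. One ITR is annotated in full. The other is detected only as short fragments, which may reflect how poorly these repeats sequence and annotate rather than a real truncation.

The 1,287 bp JEDI-2P coding sequence sits downstream of the strong constitutive human EF-1α promoter but in reverse orientation. The feature table does not label the indicator itself, only a minus-strand GFP-derived segment ("cEGFP") within the insert that corresponds to its fluorescent reporter domain. The insert is bracketed by two pairs of incompatible recombination sites, lox2272 and loxP, with the sites of each pair in opposite orientation. In this double-floxed inverted (DIO) arrangement no functional transcript is made without Cre. When Cre is present, it inverts the cassette into the sense orientation and then excises one site of each pair, locking the cassette in the expressing state. A WPRE follows to enhance transcript stability and expression, and a human growth hormone polyadenylation signal terminates the message. Several short annotated fragments (β-globin intron, small t antigen, bom, rop) look like spacer or backbone remnants or incidental matches.

The construct is suited to producing AAV for optical voltage recording in genetically defined, Cre-expressing cell populations.
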