Addgene plasmid #179460: pAAV-EF1a-DIO-JEDI-2P-WPRE
Purpose: Double floxed genetically encoded voltage indicator (GEVI) JEDI-2P in AAV production vector under the control of the mammalian promoter (EF1a)
Depositing lab: Francois St-Pierre. Depositing organization: Baylor College of Medicine. Publication: Sustained deep-tissue voltage recording using a fast indicator evolved for two-photon microscopy. Liu Z, Lu X, Villette V, Gou Y, Colbert KL, Lai S, Guan S, Land MA, Lee J, Assefa T, Zollinger DR, Korympidou MM, Vlasits AL, Pang MM, Su S, Cai C, Froudarakis E, Zhou N, Patel SS, Smith CL, Ayon A, Bizouard P, Bradley J, Franke K, Clandinin TR, Giovannucci A, Tolias AS, Reimer J, Dieudonne S, St-Pierre F. Cell. 2022 Aug 16. pii: S0092-8674(22)00916-3. doi: 10.1016/j.cell.2022.07.013. PubMed 35985322.
Backbone
  Vector backbone: pAAV-EF1a-DIO
  Backbone size w/o insert (bp): 5612
  Total vector size (bp): 6899
  Vector type: Mammalian Expression, AAV, Cre/Lox
Growth in bacteria
  Bacterial resistance: Ampicillin, 100 μg/mL
  Growth temperature: 37°C
  Growth strain: NEB Stable
  Copy number: Unknown
Gene/Insert
  Gene/Insert name: JEDI-2P (alt name: JEDI2P)
  Species: Synthetic
  Insert size (bp): 1287
  Promoter: EF1a
  Cloning method: Restriction Enzyme; 5′ cloning site Bsp1407I (not destroyed); 3′ cloning site NheI (not destroyed)
  Sequencing primers: 5′ TCAAGCCTCAGACAGTGGTTC; 3′ GGTTGATTATCGATAAGCTTGATATCG
Terms and licenses: Academic/Nonprofit Terms; Industry Terms: - Not Available to Industry
How to cite: pAAV-EF1a-DIO-JEDI-2P-WPRE was a gift from Francois St-Pierre (Addgene plasmid # 179460 ; http://n2t.net/addgene:179460 ; RRID:Addgene_179460) For viral preps, please replace (Addgene plasmid # 179460) in the above sentence with: (Addgene viral prep # 179460-AAV1)
